>Addgene plasmid #39517 | pLXSN-H-Ras_V12-S35 | addgene partial sequence | sequence record 51079 | pLXSN_5
CCCTCCTCCTTCTCTGGCGCCGGAATTCCCGATCTATGACCGAATACAAGCTTGTTGTTGTTGGCGCCGT
CGGTGTGGGCAAGAGTGCGCTGACCATCCAGCTGATCCAGAACCATTTTGTGGACGAATACGACCCCAGT
ATAGAGGATTCCTACCGGAAGCAGGTGGTCATTGATGGGGAGACGTGCCTGTTGGACATCCTGGATACCG
CCGGCCAGGAGGAGTACAGCGCCATGCGGGACCAGTACATGCGCACCGGGGAGGGCTTCCTGTGTGTGTT
TGCCATCAACAACACCAAGTCTTTTGAGGACATCCACCAGTACAGGGAGCAGATCAAACGGGTGAAGGAC
TCGGATGACGTGCCCATGGTGCTGGTGGGGAACAAGTGTGACCTGGCTGCACGCACTGTGGAATCTCGGC
AGGCTCAGGACCTCGCCCGAAGCTACGGCATCCCCTACATCGAGACCTCGGCCAAGACCCGGCAGGGAGT
GGAGGATGCCTTCTACACGTTGGTGCGTGAGATCCGGCAGCACAAGCTGCGGAAGCTGAACCCTCCTGAT
GAGAGTGGCCCCGGCTGCATGAGCTGCAAGTGTGTGCTCTCCTGACGCAGCACAAGCTCAGGACATGGAG
GTGCCGGATGCAGGAAGGAGGTGCAGACGGAAGGAGGAGGAAGGAAGGACGGAAGCAAGGAAGGAAGGAA
GGGCTGCTGGAGCCCAGTCACCCCGGGACCGTGGGCCGAGGTGACTGCAGACCCTCCCAGGGAGGCTGTG
CACAGACTGTCTTGAACATCCCAAATGCCACCGGAACCCCAGCCCTTAGCTCCCCTCCCAGGCCTCTGTG
GGCCCTTGTCGGGCACAGATGGGATCACAGTAAATTATTGGATGGTC
