[The description below was written by a language model from this plasmid's Addgene catalogue record.]
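Description:
pLXSN-H-Ras_V12-S35 is a retroviral mammalian expression plasmid built on the commercial pLXSN backbone. It is propagated in E. coli under ampicillin selection; the record lists its copy number as unknown, and no feature table is provided, so individual elements are not itemised. The name pLXSN reflects the standard layout of this vector family: a retroviral long terminal repeat (L) drives the inserted gene (X), followed by an internal SV40 early promoter (S) driving the neomycin resistance gene (N). This matches the recorded G418-selectable marker. When the plasmid is introduced into a suitable packaging cell line, the region between the LTRs is packaged into replication-defective retroviral particles. These can stably transduce dividing mammalian cells, and integrants are then selected with G418.

The insert is human HRAS carrying two substitutions, G12V and T35S, cloned into an EcoRI site that is retained at both ends. Because the same enzyme flanks the insert, the cloning was non-directional, and the record does not state how orientation was checked. G12V is the classic activating oncogenic mutation that locks Ras in its GTP-bound state. T35S lies in the effector loop and is generally known as a partial loss-of-function effector mutant that retains coupling to Raf while losing interaction with other effectors such as PI 3-kinase and RalGDS.

The associated publication concerns the role of phosphoinositide 3-kinase in Ras-driven transformation and control of the actin cytoskeleton. The construct therefore fits use in separating the contributions of individual Ras effector pathways in stably transduced cells. No epitope tag or reporter is recorded.
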