Addgene plasmid #39517: pLXSN-H-Ras_V12-S35
Depositing lab: Julian Downward. Depositing organization: Cancer Research UK. Publication: Role of phosphoinositide 3-OH kinase in cell transformation and control of the actin cytoskeleton by Ras. Rodriguez-Viciana P, Warne PH, Khwaja A, Marte BM, Pappin D, Das P, Waterfield MD, Ridley A, Downward J. Cell. 1997 May 2;89(3):457-67. 10.1016/S0092-8674(00)80226-3 PubMed 9150145.
Backbone
  Vector backbone: pLXSN
  Backbone manufacturer: Clontech
  Vector type: Mammalian Expression, Retroviral
  Selectable markers: Neomycin (select with G418)
Growth in bacteria
  Bacterial resistance: Ampicillin, 100 μg/mL
  Growth temperature: 37°C
  Growth strain: DH5alpha
  Copy number: Unknown
Gene/Insert
  Gene/Insert name: HRAS V12 S35
  Species: H. sapiens (human)
  Mutation: G12V and T35S
  Entrez Gene: HRAS (a.k.a. C-BAS/HAS, C-H-RAS, C-HA-RAS1, CTLO, H-RASIDX, HAMSV, HRAS1, RASH1, p21ras)
  Cloning method: Restriction Enzyme; 5′ cloning site EcoRI (not destroyed); 3′ cloning site EcoRI (not destroyed)
  Sequencing primers: 5′ pLXSN_5
Terms and licenses: Academic/Nonprofit Terms; Industry Terms: Not Available to Industry
How to cite: pLXSN-H-Ras_V12-S35 was a gift from Julian Downward (Addgene plasmid # 39517 ; http://n2t.net/addgene:39517 ; RRID:Addgene_39517)
